Addgene plasmid #14032: pCEP4YPet-MAMM
Depositing lab: Patrick Daugherty. Depositing organization: University of California, Santa Barbara. Publication: Evolutionary optimization of fluorescent proteins for intracellular FRET. Nguyen AW, Daugherty PS. Nat Biotechnol. 2005 Mar;23(3):355-60. doi: 10.1038/nbt1066 PubMed 15696158.
Backbone
  Vector backbone: pCEP4
  Backbone size w/o insert (bp): 10410
  Vector type: Mammalian Expression
Growth in bacteria
  Bacterial resistance: Ampicillin, 100 μg/mL
  Growth temperature: 37°C
  Growth strain: DH5alpha
  Copy number: High Copy
Gene/Insert
  Gene/Insert name: YPet
  Mutation: Mammalian optimized YPet
  Cloning method: Restriction Enzyme
  Sequencing primers: 5′ See map
Terms and licenses: Academic/Nonprofit Terms; Industry Terms: Not Available to Industry
Depositor comments: The assembled sequence for this plasmid is inaccurate. The plasmid is actually 2.3kb smaller than the sequence suggests.
How to cite: pCEP4YPet-MAMM was a gift from Patrick Daugherty (Addgene plasmid # 14032 ; http://n2t.net/addgene:14032 ; RRID:Addgene_14032)
