[The description below was written by a language model from this plasmid's Addgene catalogue record and pLannotate feature annotations shown in this document.]
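Description:
pCEP4YPet-MAMM is a mammalian expression plasmid built on the pCEP4 episomal backbone and carrying a mammalian codon-optimized version of YPet, a yellow fluorescent protein evolved to serve as an improved FRET acceptor for the cyan partner CyPet. In bacteria it is propagated through a high-copy ColE1/pUC-type origin and selected with ampicillin via the AmpR (β-lactamase) gene and its native promoter. For mammalian cells the backbone supplies the Epstein-Barr virus oriP origin together with the EBNA1 coding sequence. Together these allow the plasmid to replicate and persist as an extrachromosomal episome in permissive cells rather than requiring integration. A hygromycin B phosphotransferase cassette, driven by an HSV thymidine kinase promoter and terminated by the HSV TK polyadenylation signal, permits selection of cells that retain the plasmid.

The YPet open reading frame sits just downstream of a remnant of the multiple cloning site. It is transcribed from the human cytomegalovirus immediate-early enhancer and promoter and followed by an SV40 polyadenylation signal, giving strong constitutive expression. No fusion tags or partner proteins are annotated, so the construct appears to express YPet alone. This suits it for use as a yellow fluorescent reporter, as an acceptor-only control, or as a source of the coding sequence for building intracellular FRET sensors. The small annotated fragments of herpesvirus genes, TcR, rop and SV40 large T antigen are residual backbone sequence rather than functional elements. The depositor notes that the assembled sequence is inaccurate and that the physical plasmid is about 2.3 kb smaller than the record suggests, so feature positions and overall size should be treated with caution.
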