Features (pLannotate 1.2.2; 23 found; start..end, strand, type, name):
    377..965     +  rep_origin     ori: high-copy-number ColE1/pMB1/pBR322/pUC origin of replication
   1011..1169    -  CDS            TcR (fragment): tetracycline efflux protein; tet; confers resistance to tetracycline
   1290..1490    -  CDS            MDV035 (fragment): UL24_GAHVM - Protein inferred from homology: Swiss-Prot protein existence level 3. May play a role in the dispersal of host nucleolin from the nucleolus throughout the nucleus leading to a decrease in ribosome biogenesis. From Gallid herpesvirus 2 (strain Chicken/Md5/ATCC VR-987) (GaHV-2) (Marek's disease herpesvirus type 1).
   1479..1541    +  promoter       Mini-TK promoter: minimal herpes simplex virus (HSV) thymidine kinase promoter
   1584..2621    +  CDS            HygR: hygromycin B phosphotransferase confers resistance to hygromycin
   2663..2711    +  polyA_signal   HSV TK poly(A) signal: herpes simplex virus thymidine kinase polyadenylation signal (Cole and Stacy, 1985)
   2911..3135    +  CDS            gH (fragment): GH_HHV11 - Experimental evidence at protein level: Swiss-Prot protein existence level 1. The heterodimer glycoprotein H-glycoprotein L is required for the fusion of viral and plasma membranes leading to virus entry into the host cell. Following initial binding to host receptor, membrane fusion is mediated by the fusion machinery composed of gB and the heterodimer gH/gL. May also be involved in the fusion between the virion envelope and the outer nuclear membrane during virion morphogenesis. From Human herpesvirus 1 (strain 17) (HHV-1) (Human herpes simplex virus 1).
   3166..3191    -  CDS            bla(M) (fragment): β-lactamase lacking the signal sequence; bla(M); allows cytosolic expression of β-lactamase
   3365..3744    +  enhancer       CMV enhancer: human cytomegalovirus immediate early enhancer
   3746..3945    +  promoter       CMV promoter: human cytomegalovirus (CMV) immediate early promoter
   3981..4007    +  misc_feature   MCS (fragment): multiple cloning site
   4015..4734    +  CDS            YPet: yellow fluorescent protein optimized for FRET with CyPet (Nguyen and Daugherty, 2005) mammalian codon-optimized
   4746..4880    -  polyA_signal   SV40 poly(A) signal: SV40 polyadenylation signal
   4903..4986    -  CDS            large T antigen (fragment): large T antigen from SV40 (simian virus 40)
   4989..5029    +  CDS            rop (fragment): Rop protein, which maintains plasmids at low copy number; rop
   5138..5156    -  misc_feature   MCS (fragment): pUC18/19 multiple cloning site
   5603..7392    -  rep_origin     oriP: Epstein-Barr virus oriP replication origin (Yates et al., 2000)
   7393..7611    -  CDS            gL (fragment): GL_EBVB9 - Experimental evidence at protein level: Swiss-Prot protein existence level 1. The heterodimer glycoprotein H-glycoprotein L is required for the fusion of viral and plasma membranes leading to virus entry into the host cell. Acts as a functional inhibitor of gH and maintains gH in an inhibited form. Upon binding to host integrins, gL dissociates from gH leading to activation of the viral fusion glycoproteins gB and gH. Fusion of EBV with B-lymphocytes requires the additional receptor- binding protein gp42, which forms a complex with gH/gL. The heterodimer gH/gL targets also host EPHA
   7694..9619    -  CDS            EBNA1: Epstein-Barr nuclear antigen 1, also known as EBNA-1 crucial for latent viral infection, and for episomal amplification of vectors containing the oriP origin (Okita et al., 2013)
   9657..10001   -  CDS            BRRF2_EBVB9 (fragment): Protein inferred from homology: Swiss-Prot protein existence level 3. From Epstein-Barr virus (strain B95-8) (HHV-4) (Human herpesvirus 4).
  10004..10027   -  promoter       tet promoter (fragment): E. coli promoter for tetracycline efflux protein gene
  10140..10244   +  promoter       AmpR promoter: bla
  10245..206     +  CDS            AmpR (across the origin): β-lactamase; bla; confers resistance to ampicillin, carbenicillin, and related antibiotics
>Addgene plasmid #14032 | pCEP4YPet-MAMM | depositor full sequence | sequence record 7790 | Author sequence
TGCGCTCGGCCCTTCCGGCTGGCTGGTTTATTGCTGATAAATCTGGAGCCGGTGAGCGTGGGTCTCGCGG
TATCATTGCAGCACTGGGGCCAGATGGTAAGCCCTCCCGTATCGTAGTTATCTACACGACGGGGAGTCAG
GCAACTATGGATGAACGAAATAGACAGATCGCTGAGATAGGTGCCTCACTGATTAAGCATTGGTAACTGT
CAGACCAAGTTTACTCATATATACTTTAGATTGATTTAAAACTTCATTTTTAATTTAAAAGGATCTAGGT
GAAGATCCTTTTTGATAATCTCATGACCAAAATCCCTTAACGTGAGTTTTCGTTCCACTGAGCGTCAGAC
CCCGTAGAAAAGATCAAAGGATCTTCTTGAGATCCTTTTTTTCTGCGCGTAATCTGCTGCTTGCAAACAA
AAAAACCACCGCTACCAGCGGTGGTTTGTTTGCCGGATCAAGAGCTACCAACTCTTTTTCCGAAGGTAAC
TGGCTTCAGCAGAGCGCAGATACCAAATACTGTCCTTCTAGTGTAGCCGTAGTTAGGCCACCACTTCAAG
AACTCTGTAGCACCGCCTACATACCTCGCTCTGCTAATCCTGTTACCAGTGGCTGCTGCCAGTGGCGATA
AGTCGTGTCTTACCGGGTTGGACTCAAGACGATAGTTACCGGATAAGGCGCAGCGGTCGGGCTGAACGGG
GGGTTCGTGCACACAGCCCAGCTTGGAGCGAACGACCTACACCGAACTGAGATACCTACAGCGTGAGCTA
TGAGAAAGCGCCACGCTTCCCGAAGGGAGAAAGGCGGACAGGTATCCGGTAAGCGGCAGGGTCGGAACAG
GAGAGCGCACGAGGGAGCTTCCAGGGGGAAACGCCTGGTATCTTTATAGTCCTGTCGGGTTTCGCCACCT
CTGACTTGAGCGTCGATTTTTGTGATGCTCGTCAGGGGGGCGGAGCCTATGGAAAAACGCCAGCAACGCG
GCCTTTTTACGGTTCCTGGCCTTTTGCTGGCCTTGAAGCTGTCCCTGATGGTCGTCATCTACCTGCCTGG
ACAGCATGGCCTGCAACGCGGGCATCCCGATGCCGCCGGAAGCGAGAAGAATCATAATGGGGAAGGCCAT
CCAGCCTCGCGTCGCGAACGCCAGCAAGACGTAGCCCAGCGCGTCGGCCCCGAGATGCGCCGCGTGCGGC
TGCTGGAGATGGCGGACGCGATGGATATGTTCTGCCAAGGGTTGGTTTGCGCATTCACAGTTCTCCGCAA
GAATTGATTGGCTCCAATTCTTGGAGTGGTGAATCCGTTAGCGAGGTGCCGCCCTGCTTCATCCCCGTGG
CCCGTTGCTCGCGTTTGCTGGCGGTGTCCCCGGAAGAAATATATTTGCATGTCTTTAGTTCTATGATGAC
ACAAACCCCGCCCAGCGTCTTGTCATTGGCGAATTCGAACACGCAGATGCAGTCGGGGCGGCGCGGTCCG
AGGTCCACTTCGCATATTAAGGTGACGCGTGTGGCCTCGAACACCGAGCGACCCTGCAGCGACCCGCTTA
ACAGCGTCAACAGCGTGCCGCAGATCCCGGGGGGCAATGAGATATGAAAAAGCCTGAACTCACCGCGACG
TCTGTCGAGAAGTTTCTGATCGAAAAGTTCGACAGCGTCTCCGACCTGATGCAGCTCTCGGAGGGCGAAG
AATCTCGTGCTTTCAGCTTCGATGTAGGAGGGCGTGGATATGTCCTGCGGGTAAATAGCTGCGCCGATGG
TTTCTACAAAGATCGTTATGTTTATCGGCACTTTGCATCGGCCGCGCTCCCGATTCCGGAAGTGCTTGAC
ATTGGGGAATTCAGCGAGAGCCTGACCTATTGCATCTCCCGCCGTGCACAGGGTGTCACGTTGCAAGACC
TGCCTGAAACCGAACTGCCCGCTGTTCTGCAGCCGGTCGCGGAGGCCATGGATGCGATCGCTGCGGCCGA
TCTTAGCCAGACGAGCGGGTTCGGCCCATTCGGACCGCAAGGAATCGGTCAATACACTACATGGCGTGAT
TTCATATGCGCGATTGCTGATCCCCATGTGTATCACTGGCAAACTGTGATGGACGACACCGTCAGTGCGT
CCGTCGCGCAGGCTCTCGATGAGCTGATGCTTTGGGCCGAGGACTGCCCCGAAGTCCGGCACCTCGTGCA
CGCGGATTTCGGCTCCAACAATGTCCTGACGGACAATGGCCGCATAACAGCGGTCATTGACTGGAGCGAG
GCGATGTTCGGGGATTCCCAATACGAGGTCGCCAACATCTTCTTCTGGAGGCCGTGGTTGGCTTGTATGG
AGCAGCAGACGCGCTACTTCGAGCGGAGGCATCCGGAGCTTGCAGGATCGCCGCGGCTCCGGGCGTATAT
GCTCCGCATTGGTCTTGACCAACTCTATCAGAGCTTGGTTGACGGCAATTTCGATGATGCAGCTTGGGCG
CAGGGTCGATGCGACGCAATCGTCCGATCCGGAGCCGGGACTGTCGGGCGTACACAAATCGCCCGCAGAA
GCGCGGCCGTCTGGACCGATGGCTGTGTAGAAGTACTCGCCGATAGTGGAAACCGACGCCCCAGCACTCG
TCCGGATCGGGAGATGGGGGAGGCTAACTGAAACACGGAAGGAGACAATACCGGAAGGAACCCGCGCTAT
GACGGCAATAAAAAGACAGAATAAAACGCACGGGTGTTGGGTCGTTTGTTCATAAACGCGGGGTTCGGTC
CCAGGGCTGGCACTCTGTCGATACCCCACCGAGACCCCATTGGGGCCAATACGCCCGCGTTTCTTCCTTT
TCCCCACCCCACCCCCCAAGTTCGGGTGAAGGCCCAGGGCTCGCAGCCAACGTCGGGGCGGCAGGCCCTG
CCATAGCCACTGGCCCCGTGGGTTAGGGACGGGGTCCCCCATGGGGAATGGTTTATGGTTCGTGGGGGTT
ATTATTTTGGGCGTTGCGTGGGGTCAGGTCCACGACTGGACTGAGCAGACAGACCCATGGTTTTTGGATG
GCCTGGGCATGGACCGCATGTACTGGCGCGACACGAACACCGGGCGTCTGTGGCTGCCAAACACCCCCGA
CCCCCAAAAACCACCGCGCGGATTTCTGGCGTGCCAAGCTAGTCGACCAATTCTCATGTTTGACAGCTTA
TCATCGCAGATCCGGGCAACGTTGTTGCCATTGCTGCAGGCGCAGAACTGGTAGGTATGGAAGATCTATA
CATTGAATCAATATTGGCAATTAGCCATATTAGTCATTGGTTATATAGCATAAATCAATATTGGCTATTG
GCCATTGCATACGTTGTATCTATATCATAATATGTACATTTATATTGGCTCATGTCCAATATGACCGCCA
TGTTGACATTGATTATTGACTAGTTATTAATAGTAATCAATTACGGGGTCATTAGTTCATAGCCCATATA
TGGAGTTCCGCGTTACATAACTTACGGTAAATGGCCCGCCTGGCTGACCGCCCAACGACCCCCGCCCATT
GACGTCAATAATGACGTATGTTCCCATAGTAACGCCAATAGGGACTTTCCATTGACGTCAATGGGTGGAG
TATTTACGGTAAACTGCCCACTTGGCAGTACATCAAGTGTATCATATGCCAAGTCCGCCCCCTATTGACG
TCAATGACGGTAAATGGCCCGCCTGGCATTATGCCCAGTACATGACCTTACGGGACTTTCCTACTTGGCA
GTACATCTACGTATTAGTCATCGCTATTACCATGGTGATGCGGTTTTGGCAGTACACCAATGGGCGTGGA
TAGCGGTTTGACTCACGGGGATTTCCAAGTCTCCACCCCATTGACGTCAATGGGAGTTTGTTTTGGCACC
AAAATCAACGGGACTTTCCAAAATGTCGTAATAACCCCGCCCCGTTGACGCAAATGGGCGGTAGGCGTGT
ACGGTGGGAGGTCTATATAAGCAGAGCTCGTTTAGTGAACCGTCAGATCTCTAGAAGCTGGGTACCGCGG
GCCCGGGATCCACCGGTCGCCACCATGGTGAGCAAAGGCGAAGAGCTGTTCACCGGCGTGGTGCCCATCC
TGGTGGAGCTGGACGGCGACGTGAACGGCCACAAGTTCAGCGTGAGCGGCGAGGGCGAGGGCGACGCCAC
CTACGGCAAGCTGACCCTGAAGCTGCTGTGCACCACCGGCAAGCTGCCCGTGCCCTGGCCCACCCTGGTG
ACCACCCTGGGCTACGGCGTGCAGTGCTTCGCCCGGTACCCCGACCACATGAAGCAGCACGACTTCTTCA
AGAGCGCCATGCCCGAGGGCTACGTGCAGGAGCGGACCATCTTCTTCAAGGACGACGGCAACTACAAGAC
CCGGGCCGAGGTGAAGTTCGAGGGCGACACCCTGGTGAACCGGATCGAGCTGAAGGGCATCGACTTCAAG
GAGGACGGCAACATCCTGGGCCACAAGCTGGAGTACAACTACAACAGCCACAACGTGTACATCACCGCCG
ACAAGCAGAAGAACGGCATCAAGGCCAACTTCAAGATCCGGCACAACATCGAGGACGGCGGCGTGCAGCT
GGCCGACCACTACCAGCAGAACACCCCCATCGGCGACGGCCCCGTGCTGCTGCCCGACAACCACTACCTG
AGCTACCAGAGCGCCCTGTTCAAGGACCCCAACGAGAAGCGGGACCACATGGTGCTGCTGGAGTTCCTGA
CCGCCGCCGGCATCACCGAGGGCATGAACGAGCTCTATAAGTAAAGCGGCCAACGGATCCAGACATGATA
AGATACATTGATGAGTTTGGACAAACCACAACTAGAATGCAGTGAAAAAAATGCTTTATTTGTGAAATTT
GTGATGCTATTGCTTTATTTGTAACCATTATAAGCTGCAATAAACAAGTTAACAACAACAATTGCATTCA
TTTTATGTTTCAGGTTCAGGGGGAGGTGTGGGAGGTTTTTTAAAGCAAGTAAAACCTCTACAAATGTGGT
ATGGCTGATTATGATCCGGCTGCCTCGCGCGTTTCGGTGATGACGGTGAAAACCTCTGACACATGCAGCT
CCCGGAGACGGTCACAGCTTGTCTGTAAGCGGATGCCGGGAGCAGACAAGCCCGTCAGGCGTCAGCGGGT
GTTGGCGGGTGTCGGGGCGCAGCCATGAGGTCGACTCTAGAGGATCGATGCCCCGCCCCGGACGAACTAA
ACCTGACTACGACATCTCTGCCCCTTCTTCGCGGGGCAGTGCATGTAATCCCTTCAGTTGGTTGGTACAA
CTTGCCAACTGGGCCCTGTTCCACATGTGACACGGGGGGGGACCAAACACAAAGGGGTTCTCTGACTGTA
GTTGACATCCTTATAAATGGATGTGCACATTTGCCAACACTGAGTGGCTTTCATCCTGGAGCAGACTTTG
CAGTCTGTGGACTGCAACACAACATTGCCTTTATGTGTAACTCTTGGCTGAAGCTCTTACACCAATGCTG
GGGGACATGTACCTCCCAGGGGCCCAGGAAGACTACGGGAGGCTACACCAACGTCAATCAGAGGGGCCTG
TGTAGCTACCGATAAGCGGACCCTCAAGAGGGCATTAGCAATAGTGTTTATAAGGCCCCCTTGTTAACCC
TAAACGGGTAGCATATGCTTCCCGGGTAGTAGTATATACTATCCAGACTAACCCTAATTCAATAGCATAT
GTTACCCAACGGGAAGCATATGCTATCGAATTAGGGTTAGTAAAAGGGTCCTAAGGAACAGCGATATCTC
CCACCCCATGAGCTGTCACGGTTTTATTTACATGGGGTCAGGATTCCACGAGGGTAGTGAACCATTTTAG
TCACAAGGGCAGTGGCTGAAGATCAAGGAGCGGGCAGTGAACTCTCCTGAATCTTCGCCTGCTTCTTCAT
TCTCCTTCGTTTAGCTAATAGAATAACTGCTGAGTTGTGAACAGTAAGGTGTATGTGAGGTGCTCGAAAA
CAAGGTTTCAGGTGACGCCCCCAGAATAAAATTTGGACGGGGGGTTCAGTGGTGGCATTGTGCTATGACA
CCAATATAACCCTCACAAACCCCTTGGGCAATAAATACTAGTGTAGGAATGAAACATTCTGAATATCTTT
AACAATAGAAATCCATGGGGTGGGGACAAGCCGTAAAGACTGGATGTCCATCTCACACGAATTTATGGCT
ATGGGCAACACATAATCCTAGTGCAATATGATACTGGGGTTATTAAGATGTGTCCCAGGCAGGGACCAAG
ACAGGTGAACCATGTTGTTACACTCTATTTGTAACAAGGGGAAAGAGAGTGGACGCCGACAGCAGCGGAC
TCCACTGGTTGTCTCTAACACCCCCGAAAATTAAACGGGGCTCCACGCCAATGGGGCCCATAAACAAAGA
CAAGTGGCCACTCTTTTTTTTGAAATTGTGGAGTGGGGGCACGCGTCAGCCCCCACACGCCGCCCTGCGG
TTTTGGACTGTAAAATAAGGGTGTAATAACTTGGCTGATTGTAACCCCGCTAACCACTGCGGTCAAACCA
CTTGCCCACAAAACCACTAATGGCACCCCGGGGAATACCTGCATAAGTAGGTGGGCGGGCCAAGATAGGG
GCGCGATTGCTGCGATCTGGAGGACAAATTACACACACTTGCGCCTGAGCGCCAAGCACAGGGTTGTTGG
TCCTCATATTCACGAGGTCGCTGAGAGCACGGTGGGCTAATGTTGCCATGGGTAGCATATACTACCCAAA
TATCTGGATAGCATATGCTATCCTAATCTATATCTGGGTAGCATAGGCTATCCTAATCTATATCTGGGTA
GCATATGCTATCCTAATCTATATCTGGGTAGTATATGCTATCCTAATTTATATCTGGGTAGCATAGGCTA
TCCTAATCTATATCTGGGTAGCATATGCTATCCTAATCTATATCTGGGTAGTATATGCTATCCTAATCTG
TATCCGGGTAGCATATGCTATCCTAATAGAGATTAGGGTAGTATATGCTATCCTAATTTATATCTGGGTA
GCATATACTACCCAAATATCTGGATAGCATATGCTATCCTAATCTATATCTGGGTAGCATATGCTATCCT
AATCTATATCTGGGTAGCATAGGCTATCCTAATCTATATCTGGGTAGCATATGCTATCCTAATCTATATC
TGGGTAGTATATGCTATCCTAATTTATATCTGGGTAGCATAGGCTATCCTAATCTATATCTGGGTAGCAT
ATGCTATCCTAATCTATATCTGGGTAGTATATGCTATCCTAATCTGTATCCGGGTAGCATATGCTATCCT
CATGCATATACAGTCAGCATATGATACCCAGTAGTAGAGTGGGAGTGCTATCCTTTGCATATGCCGCCAC
CTCCCAAGGGGGCGTGAATTTTCGCTGCTTGTCCTTTTCCTGCTGGTTGCTCCCATTCTTAGGTGAATTT
AAGGAGGCCAGGCTAAAGCCGTCGCATGTCTGATTGCTCACCAGGTAAATGTCGCTAATGTTTTCCAACG
CGAGAAGGTGTTGAGCGCGGAGCTGAGTGACGTGACAACATGGGTATGCCCAATTGCCCCATGTTGGGAG
GACGAAAATGGTGACAAGACAGATGGCCAGAAATACACCAACAGCACGCATGATGTCTACTGGGGATTTA
TTCTTTAGTGCGGGGGAATACACGGCTTTTAATACGATTGAGGGCGTCTCCTAACAAGTTACATCACTCC
TGCCCTTCCTCACCCTCATCTCCATCACCTCCTTCATCTCCGTCATCTCCGTCATCACCCTCCGCGGCAG
CCCCTTCCACCATAGGTGGAAACCAGGGAGGCAAATCTACTCCATCGTCAAAGCTGCACACAGTCACCCT
GATATTGCAGGTAGGAGCGGGCTTTGTCATAACAAGGTCCTTAATCGCATCCTTCAAAACCTCAGCAAAT
ATATGAGTTTGTAAAAAGACCATGAAATAACAGACAATGGACTCCCTTAGCGGGCCAGGTTGTGGGCCGG
GTCCAGGGGCCATTCCAAAGGGGAGACGACTCAATGGTGTAAGACGACATTGTGGAATAGCAAGGGCAGT
TCCTCGCCTTAGGTTGTAAAGGGAGGTCTTACTACCTCCATATACGAACACACCGGCGACCCAAGTTCCT
TCGTCGGTAGTCCTTTCTACGTGACTCCTAGCCAGGAGAGCTCTTAAACCTTCTGCAATGTTCTCAAATT
TCGGGTTGGAACCTCCTTGACCACGATGCTTTCCAAACCACCCTCCTTTTTTGCGCCTGCCTCCATCACC
CTGACCCCGGGGTCCAGTGCTTGGGCCTTCTCCTGGGTCATCTGCGGGGCCCTGCTCTATCGCTCCCGGG
GGCACGTCAGGCTCACCATCTGGGCCACCTTCTTGGTGGTATTCAAAATAATCGGCTTCCCCTACAGGGT
GGAAAAATGGCCTTCTACCTGGAGGGGGCCTGCGCGGTGGAGACCCGGATGATGATGACTGACTACTGGG
ACTCCTGGGCCTCTTTTCTCCACGTCCACGACCTCTCCCCCTGGCTCTTTCACGACTTCCCCCCCTGGCT
CTTTCACGTCCTCTACCCCGGCGGCCTCCACTACCTCCTCGACCCCGGCCTCCACTACCTCCTCGACCCC
GGCCTCCACTGCCTCCTCGACCCCGGCCTCCACCTCCTGCTCCTGCCCCTCCTGCTCCTGCCCCTCCTCC
TGCTCCTGCCCCTCCTGCCCCTCCTGCTCCTGCCCCTCCTGCCCCTCCTGCTCCTGCCCCTCCTGCCCCT
CCTGCTCCTGCCCCTCCTGCCCCTCCTCCTGCTCCTGCCCCTCCTGCCCCTCCTCCTGCTCCTGCCCCTC
CTGCCCCTCCTGCTCCTGCCCCTCCTGCCCCTCCTGCTCCTGCCCCTCCTGCCCCTCCTGCTCCTGCCCC
TCCTGCTCCTGCCCCTCCTGCTCCTGCCCCTCCTGCTCCTGCCCCTCCTGCCCCTCCTGCCCCTCCTCCT
GCTCCTGCCCCTCCTGCTCCTGCCCCTCCTGCCCCTCCTGCCCCTCCTGCTCCTGCCCCTCCTCCTGCTC
CTGCCCCTCCTGCCCCTCCTGCCCCTCCTCCTGCTCCTGCCCCTCCTGCCCCTCCTCCTGCTCCTGCCCC
TCCTCCTGCTCCTGCCCCTCCTGCCCCTCCTGCCCCTCCTCCTGCTCCTGCCCCTCCTGCCCCTCCTCCT
GCTCCTGCCCCTCCTCCTGCTCCTGCCCCTCCTGCCCCTCCTGCCCCTCCTCCTGCTCCTGCCCCTCCTC
CTGCTCCTGCCCCTCCTGCCCCTCCTGCCCCTCCTGCCCCTCCTCCTGCTCCTGCCCCTCCTCCTGCTCC
TGCCCCTCCTGCTCCTGCCCCTCCCGCTCCTGCTCCTGCTCCTGTTCCACCGTGGGTCCCTTTGCAGCCA
ATGCAACTTGGACGTTTTTGGGGTCTCCGGACACCATCTCTATGTCTTGGCCCTGATCCTGAGCCGCCCG
GGGCTCCTGGTCTTCCGCCTCCTCGTCCTCGTCCTCTTCCCCGTCCTCGTCCATGGTTATCACCCCCTCT
TCTTTGAGGTCCACTGCCGCCGGAGCCTTCTGGTCCAGATGTGTCTCCCTTCTCTCCTAGGCCATTTCCA
GGTCCTGTACCTGGCCCCTCGTCAGACATGATTCACACTAAAAGAGATCAATAGACATCTTTATTAGACG
ACGCTCAGTGAATACAGGGAGTGCAGACTCCTGCCCCCTCCAACAGCCCCCCCACCCTCATCCCCTTCAT
GGTCGCTGTCAGACAGATCCAGGTCTGAAAATTCCCCATCCTCCGAACCATCCTCGTCCTCATCACCAAT
TACTCGCAGCCCGGAAAACTCCCGCTGAACATCCTCAAGATTTGCGTCCTGAGCCTCAAGCCAGGCCTCA
AATTCCTCGTCCCCCTTTTTGCTGGACGGTAGGGATGGGGATTCTCGGGACCCCTCCTCTTCCTCTTCAA
GGTCACCAGACAGAGATGCTACTGGGGCAACGGAAGAAAAGCTGGGTGCGGCCTGTGAGGATCAGCTTAT
CGATGATAAGCTGTCAAACATGAGAATTCTTGAAGACGAAAGGGCCTCGTGATACGCCTATTTTTATAGG
TTAATGTCATGATAATAATGGTTTCTTAGACGTCAGGTGGCACTTTTCGGGGAAATGTGCGCGGAACCCC
TATTTGTTTATTTTTCTAAATACATTCAAATATGTATCCGCTCATGAGACAATAACCCTGATAAATGCTT
CAATAATATTGAAAAAGGAAGAGTATGAGTATTCAACATTTCCGTGTCGCCCTTATTCCCTTTTTTGCGG
CATTTTGCCTTCCTGTTTTTGCTCACCCAGAAACGCTGGTGAAAGTAAAAGATGCTGAAGATCAGTTGGG
TGCACGAGTGGGTTACATCGAACTGGATCTCAACAGCGGTAAGATCCTTGAGAGTTTTCGCCCCGAAGAA
CGTTTTCCAATGATGAGCACTTTTAAAGTTCTGCTATGTGGCGCGGTATTATCCCGTGTTGACGCCGGGC
AAGAGCAACTCGGTCGCCGCATACACTATTCTCAGAATGACTTGGTTGAGTACTCACCAGTCACAGAAAA
GCATCTTACGGATGGCATGACAGTAAGAGAATTATGCAGTGCTGCCATAACCATGAGTGATAACACTGCG
GCCAACTTACTTCTGACAACGATCGGAGGACCGAAGGAGCTAACCGCTTTTTTGCACAACATGGGGGATC
ATGTAACTCGCCTTGATCGTTGGGAACCGGAGCTGAATGAAGCCATACCAAACGACGAGCGTGACACCAC
GATGCCTGCAGCAATGGCAACAACGTTGCGCAAACTATTAACTGGCGAACTACTTACTCTAGCTTCCCGG
CAACAATTAATAGACTGGATGGAGGCGGATAAAGTTGCAGGACCACTTC
