>Addgene plasmid #14032 | pCEP4YPet-MAMM | addgene partial sequence | sequence record 20190 | 14032 with CMV-F
AGCTCGTTTAGTGAACCGTCAGATCTCTAGAAGCTGGGTACCGCGGGCCCGGGATCCACCGGTCGCCACC
ATGGTGAGCAAAGGCGAAGAGCTGTTCACCGGCGTGGTGCCCATCCTGGTGGAGCTGGACGGCGACGTGA
ACGGCCACAAGTTCAGCGTGAGCGGCGAGGGCGAGGGCGACGCCACCTACGGCAAGCTGACCCTGAAGCT
GCTGTGCACCACCGGCAAGCTGCCCGTGCCCTGGCCCACCCTGGTGACCACCCTGGGCTACGGCGTGCAG
TGCTTCGCCCGGTACCCCGACCACATGAAGCAGCACGACTTCTTCAAGAGCGCCATGCCCGAGGGCTACG
TGCAGGAGCGGACCATCTTCTTCAAGGACGACGGCAACTACAAGACCCGGGCCGAGGTGAAGTTCGAGGG
CGACACCCTGGTGAACCGGATCGAGCTGAAGGGCATCGACTTCAAGGAGGACGGCAACATCCTGGGCCAC
AAGCTGGAGTACAACTACAACAGCCACAACGTGTACATCACCGCCGACAAGCAGAAGAACGGCATCAAGG
CCAACTTCAAGATCCGGCACAACATCGAGGACGGCGGCGTGCAGCTGGNCGACCACTACCAGCAGAACAC
CCCCATCGGCGACGGCCCCGTGCTGCTGCCCGACAACCACTACCTGAGCTACCAGAGCGNCCTGTTCAAG
GACCCCAACGAGAAGCGGGACCACATGGNGCTGCTGGAGTTCCTGACCGCCGNC
